Addgene plasmid #61583: pOPINK-VCPIP (OTU, aa 25-561)
Purpose: Expresses human VCPIP (OTU domain) in E. coli.
Depositing lab: David Komander. Depositing organization: MRC Laboratory of Molecular Biology. Publication: OTU Deubiquitinases Reveal Mechanisms of Linkage Specificity and Enable Ubiquitin Chain Restriction Analysis. Mevissen TE, Hospenthal MK, Geurink PP, Elliott PR, Akutsu M, Arnaudo N, Ekkebus R, Kulathu Y, Wauer T, El Oualid F, Freund SM, Ovaa H, Komander D. Cell. 2013 Jul 3;154(1):169-84. doi: 10.1016/j.cell.2013.05.046. PubMed 23827681.
Backbone
  Vector backbone: pOPINK
  Backbone manufacturer: OPPF-UK
  Backbone size w/o insert (bp): 6228
  Vector type: Bacterial Expression
Growth in bacteria
  Bacterial resistance: Kanamycin, 50 μg/mL
  Growth temperature: 37°C
  Growth strain: DH5alpha
  Copy number: Unknown
Gene/Insert
  Gene/Insert name: VCPIP (alt names: VCPIP1; VCIP135)
  Species: H. sapiens (human)
  Insert size (bp): 1611
  Mutation: Deleted aa 1-24 and aa 562-1222.
  GenBank ID: NM_025054.4
  Entrez Gene: VCPIP1 (a.k.a. DUBA3, VCIP135)
  Promoter: T7
  Tag / fusion protein: His6-GST-3C (N terminal on backbone)
  Cloning method: Restriction Enzyme; 5′ cloning site KpnI (destroyed during cloning); 3′ cloning site HindIII (not destroyed)
  Sequencing primers: 5′ pGEX 5; 3′ T7 Terminal
Terms and licenses: Academic/Nonprofit Terms; Industry Terms: Not Available to Industry
How to cite: pOPINK-VCPIP (OTU, aa 25-561) was a gift from David Komander (Addgene plasmid # 61583 ; http://n2t.net/addgene:61583 ; RRID:Addgene_61583)
