[The description below was written by a language model from this plasmid's Addgene catalogue record and pLannotate feature annotations shown in this document.]
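Description:
pOPINK-VCPIP (OTU, aa 25-561) is a bacterial expression plasmid for producing the OTU deubiquitinase domain of human VCPIP1 (also called VCIP135) in E. coli. It is built on the pOPINK backbone, a pET-like vector. The plasmid is selected with kanamycin through an aph(3')-Ia resistance gene. It replicates from a ColE1/pMB1-type origin, which is accompanied by the bom mobility region and the rop gene. An f1 phage origin is also annotated, as are short remnants of a tetracycline resistance gene that appear to be non-functional backbone leftovers.

Expression is driven by a T7 promoter followed directly by a lac operator and the T7 gene 10 ribosome binding site. The plasmid carries its own lacI gene, so transcription is repressed until induction with IPTG, and a host that supplies T7 RNA polymerase is needed. The open reading frame begins with a His6 tag and Schistosoma japonicum GST. According to the catalogue entry, a 3C protease cleavage site follows, so the tags can be removed after affinity purification. The insert encodes residues 25-561 of VCPIP1, with residues 1-24 and 562-1222 deleted, and a T7 terminator closes the cassette. The feature table also shows a short His-tag fragment and a fragment of a T7 gene 10B-derived solubility tag downstream of the insert. The record describes only the N-terminal tags, and it does not say whether these downstream elements are translated.

The associated publication concerns the ubiquitin linkage specificity of OTU family enzymes and ubiquitin chain restriction analysis. This suggests the construct is intended to supply recombinant enzyme for such biochemical work.
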