Features (pLannotate 1.2.2; 21 found; start..end, strand, type, name):
     12..467     +  rep_origin     f1 ori (sequence partly withheld): f1 bacteriophage origin of replication; arrow indicates direction of (+) strand synthesis
    494..551     +  promoter       AmpR promoter (fragment): bla
    560..1375    -  CDS            KanR: aminoglycoside phosphotransferase; aph(3')-Ia; confers resistance to kanamycin in bacteria or G418 (Geneticin®) in eukaryotes
   1497..2085    +  rep_origin     ori: high-copy-number ColE1/pMB1/pBR322/pUC origin of replication
   2271..2413    -  misc_feature   bom: basis of mobility region from pBR322
   2515..2706    -  CDS            rop: Rop protein, which maintains plasmids at low copy number; rop
   2723..3103    +  CDS            YPB1_ECOLX: Protein predicted: Swiss-Prot protein existence level 4. From Escherichia coli.
   3175..3466    -  CDS            TcR (fragment): tetracycline efflux protein; tet; confers resistance to tetracycline
   3481..3502    -  protein_bind   CAP binding site: CAP binding activates transcription in the presence of cAMP. E. coli catabolite activator protein
   3515..4597    -  CDS            lacI: lac repressor; lacI; The lac repressor binds to the lac operator to inhibit transcription in E. coli. This inhibition can be relieved by adding lactose or isopropyl-β-D-thiogalactopyranoside (IPTG).
   4598..4675    -  promoter       lacI promoter: lacI
   4683..4962    -  CDS            TcR (fragment): tetracycline efflux protein; tet; confers resistance to tetracycline
   4984..5002    +  promoter       T7 promoter: promoter for bacteriophage T7 RNA polymerase
   5003..5027    +  protein_bind   lac operator: The lac repressor binds to the lac operator to inhibit transcription in E. coli. This inhibition can be relieved by adding lactose or isopropyl-β-D-thiogalactopyranoside (IPTG). lac repressor encoded by lacI
   5042..5064    +  RBS            RBS: efficient ribosome binding site from bacteriophage T7 gene 10 (Olins and Rangwala, 1989)
   5077..5094    +  CDS            7xHis (fragment): 6xHis affinity tag
   5095..5748    +  CDS            GST26_SCHJA: Experimental evidence at protein level: Swiss-Prot protein existence level 1. GST isoenzymes appear to play a central role in the parasite detoxification system. Other functions are also suspected including a role in increasing the solubility of haematin in the parasite gut. From Schistosoma japonicum (Blood fluke).
   5815..7401    +  CDS            VCPIP1 (fragment): VCIP1_HUMAN - Also known as KIAA1850 From Homo sapiens (Human).
   7425..7442    +  CDS            9xHis (fragment): 9xHis affinity tag
   7452..7501    +  CDS            SET1 (fragment): solubility-enhancement tag derived from T7 phage gene 10B
   7509..7556    +  terminator     T7 terminator: transcription terminator for bacteriophage T7 RNA polymerase
>Addgene plasmid #61583 | pOPINK-VCPIP (OTU, aa 25-561) | depositor full sequence | sequence record 130471 | pOPINK-VCPIP (OTU, aa 25-561) sequence 7581 bps
TGGCGAATGGG
[124 nt withheld, positions 12-135]
C
[91 nt withheld, positions 137-227]
A
[49 nt withheld, positions 229-277]
CCTTTGACGTTGGAGTCCACGTTCTTT
[37 nt withheld, positions 305-341]
ACCCTATCTCGGTCTATTCTTTTGATTTATAAGGGATTTTGCCGATTTCGGCCTATTGGTTAAAAAATGA
GCTGATTTAACAAAAATTTAACGCGAATTTTAACAAAATATTAACGTTTACAATTTCAGGTGGCACTTTT
CGGGGAAATGTGCGCGGAACCCCTATTTGTTTATTTTTCTAAATACATTCAAATATGTATCCGCTCATGA
ATTAATTCTTAGAAAAACTCATCGAGCATCAAATGAAACTGCAATTTATTCATATCAGGATTATCAATAC
CATATTTTTGAAAAAGCCGTTTCTGTAATGAAGGAGAAAACTCACCGAGGCAGTTCCATAGGATGGCAAG
ATCCTGGTATCGGTCTGCGATTCCGACTCGTCCAACATCAATACAACCTATTAATTTCCCCTCGTCAAAA
ATAAGGTTATCAAGTGAGAAATCACCATGAGTGACGACTGAATCCGGTGAGAATGGCAAAAGTTTATGCA
TTTCTTTCCAGACTTGTTCAACAGGCCAGCCATTACGCTCGTCATCAAAATCACTCGCATCAACCAAACC
GTTATTCATTCGTGATTGCGCCTGAGCGAGACGAAATACGCGATCGCTGTTAAAAGGACAATTACAAACA
GGAATCGAATGCAACCGGCGCAGGAACACTGCCAGCGCATCAACAATATTTTCACCTGAATCAGGATATT
CTTCTAATACCTGGAATGCTGTTTTCCCGGGGATCGCAGTGGTGAGTAACCATGCATCATCAGGAGTACG
GATAAAATGCTTGATGGTCGGAAGAGGCATAAATTCCGTCAGCCAGTTTAGTCTGACCATCTCATCTGTA
ACATCATTGGCAACGCTACCTTTGCCATGTTTCAGAAACAACTCTGGCGCATCGGGCTTCCCATACAATC
GATAGATTGTCGCACCTGATTGCCCGACATTATCGCGAGCCCATTTATACCCATATAAATCAGCATCCAT
GTTGGAATTTAATCGCGGCCTAGAGCAAGACGTTTCCCGTTGAATATGGCTCATAACACCCCTTGTATTA
CTGTTTATGTAAGCAGACAGTTTTATTGTTCATGACCAAAATCCCTTAACGTGAGTTTTCGTTCCACTGA
GCGTCAGACCCCGTAGAAAAGATCAAAGGATCTTCTTGAGATCCTTTTTTTCTGCGCGTAATCTGCTGCT
TGCAAACAAAAAAACCACCGCTACCAGCGGTGGTTTGTTTGCCGGATCAAGAGCTACCAACTCTTTTTCC
GAAGGTAACTGGCTTCAGCAGAGCGCAGATACCAAATACTGTCCTTCTAGTGTAGCCGTAGTTAGGCCAC
CACTTCAAGAACTCTGTAGCACCGCCTACATACCTCGCTCTGCTAATCCTGTTACCAGTGGCTGCTGCCA
GTGGCGATAAGTCGTGTCTTACCGGGTTGGACTCAAGACGATAGTTACCGGATAAGGCGCAGCGGTCGGG
CTGAACGGGGGGTTCGTGCACACAGCCCAGCTTGGAGCGAACGACCTACACCGAACTGAGATACCTACAG
CGTGAGCTATGAGAAAGCGCCACGCTTCCCGAAGGGAGAAAGGCGGACAGGTATCCGGTAAGCGGCAGGG
TCGGAACAGGAGAGCGCACGAGGGAGCTTCCAGGGGGAAACGCCTGGTATCTTTATAGTCCTGTCGGGTT
TCGCCACCTCTGACTTGAGCGTCGATTTTTGTGATGCTCGTCAGGGGGGCGGAGCCTATGGAAAAACGCC
AGCAACGCGGCCTTTTTACGGTTCCTGGCCTTTTGCTGGCCTTTTGCTCACATGTTCTTTCCTGCGTTAT
CCCCTGATTCTGTGGATAACCGTATTACCGCCTTTGAGTGAGCTGATACCGCTCGCCGCAGCCGAACGAC
CGAGCGCAGCGAGTCAGTGAGCGAGGAAGCGGAAGAGCGCCTGATGCGGTATTTTCTCCTTACGCATCTG
TGCGGTATTTCACACCGCATATATGGTGCACTCTCAGTACAATCTGCTCTGATGCCGCATAGTTAAGCCA
GTATACACTCCGCTATCGCTACGTGACTGGGTCATGGCTGCGCCCCGACACCCGCCAACACCCGCTGACG
CGCCCTGACGGGCTTGTCTGCTCCCGGCATCCGCTTACAGACAAGCTGTGACCGTCTCCGGGAGCTGCAT
GTGTCAGAGGTTTTCACCGTCATCACCGAAACGCGCGAGGCAGCTGCGGTAAAGCTCATCAGCGTGGTCG
TGAAGCGATTCACAGATGTCTGCCTGTTCATCCGCGTCCAGCTCGTTGAGTTTCTCCAGAAGCGTTAATG
TCTGGCTTCTGATAAAGCGGGCCATGTTAAGGGCGGTTTTTTCCTGTTTGGTCACTGATGCCTCCGTGTA
AGGGGGATTTCTGTTCATGGGGGTAATGATACCGATGAAACGAGAGAGGATGCTCACGATACGGGTTACT
GATGATGAACATGCCCGGTTACTGGAACGTTGTGAGGGTAAACAACTGGCGGTATGGATGCGGCGGGACC
AGAGAAAAATCACTCAGGGTCAATGCCAGCGCTTCGTTAATACAGATGTAGGTGTTCCACAGGGTAGCCA
GCAGCATCCTGCGATGCAGATCCGGAACATAATGGTGCAGGGCGCTGACTTCCGCGTTTCCAGACTTTAC
GAAACACGGAAACCGAAGACCATTCATGTTGTTGCTCAGGTCGCAGACGTTTTGCAGCAGCAGTCGCTTC
ACGTTCGCTCGCGTATCGGTGATTCATTCTGCTAACCAGTAAGGCAACCCCGCCAGCCTAGCCGGGTCCT
CAACGACAGGAGCACGATCATGCGCACCCGTGGGGCCGCCATGCCGGCGATAATGGCCTGCTTCTCGCCG
AAACGTTTGGTGGCGGGACCAGTGACGAAGGCTTGAGCGAGGGCGTGCAAGATTCCGAATACCGCAAGCG
ACAGGCCGATCATCGTCGCGCTCCAGCGAAAGCGGTCCTCGCCGAAAATGACCCAGAGCGCTGCCGGCAC
CTGTCCTACGAGTTGCATGATAAAGAAGACAGTCATAAGTGCGGCGACGATAGTCATGCCCCGCGCCCAC
CGGAAGGAGCTGACTGGGTTGAAGGCTCTCAAGGGCATCGGTCGAGATCCCGGTGCCTAATGAGTGAGCT
AACTTACATTAATTGCGTTGCGCTCACTGCCCGCTTTCCAGTCGGGAAACCTGTCGTGCCAGCTGCATTA
ATGAATCGGCCAACGCGCGGGGAGAGGCGGTTTGCGTATTGGGCGCCAGGGTGGTTTTTCTTTTCACCAG
TGAGACGGGCAACAGCTGATTGCCCTTCACCGCCTGGCCCTGAGAGAGTTGCAGCAAGCGGTCCACGCTG
GTTTGCCCCAGCAGGCGAAAATCCTGTTTGATGGTGGTTAACGGCGGGATATAACATGAGCTGTCTTCGG
TATCGTCGTATCCCACTACCGAGATATCCGCACCAACGCGCAGCCCGGACTCGGTAATGGCGCGCATTGC
GCCCAGCGCCATCTGATCGTTGGCAACCAGCATCGCAGTGGGAACGATGCCCTCATTCAGCATTTGCATG
GTTTGTTGAAAACCGGACATGGCACTCCAGTCGCCTTCCCGTTCCGCTATCGGCTGAATTTGATTGCGAG
TGAGATATTTATGCCAGCCAGCCAGACGCAGACGCGCCGAGACAGAACTTAATGGGCCCGCTAACAGCGC
GATTTGCTGGTGACCCAATGCGACCAGATGCTCCACGCCCAGTCGCGTACCGTCTTCATGGGAGAAAATA
ATACTGTTGATGGGTGTCTGGTCAGAGACATCAAGAAATAACGCCGGAACATTAGTGCAGGCAGCTTCCA
CAGCAATGGCATCCTGGTCATCCAGCGGATAGTTAATGATCAGCCCACTGACGCGTTGCGCGAGAAGATT
GTGCACCGCCGCTTTACAGGCTTCGACGCCGCTTCGTTCTACCATCGACACCACCACGCTGGCACCCAGT
TGATCGGCGCGAGATTTAATCGCCGCGACAATTTGCGACGGCGCGTGCAGGGCCAGACTGGAGGTGGCAA
CGCCAATCAGCAACGACTGTTTGCCCGCCAGTTGTTGTGCCACGCGGTTGGGAATGTAATTCAGCTCCGC
CATCGCCGCTTCCACTTTTTCCCGCGTTTTCGCAGAAACGTGGCTGGCCTGGTTCACCACGCGGGAAACG
GTCTGATAAGAGACACCGGCATACTCTGCGACATCGTATAACGTTACTGGTTTCACATTCACCACCCTGA
ATTGACTCTCTTCCGGGCGCTATCATGCCATACCGCGAAAGGTTTTGCGCCATTCGATGGTGTCCGGGAT
CTCGACGCTCTCCCTTATGCGACTCCTGCATTAGGAAGCAGCCCAGTAGTAGGTTGAGGCCGTTGAGCAC
CGCCGCCGCAAGGAATGGTGCATGCAAGGAGATGGCGCCCAACAGTCCCCCGGCCACGGGGCCTGCCACC
ATACCCACGCCGAAACAAGCGCTCATGAGCCCGAAGTGGCGAGCCCGATCTTCCCCATCGGTGATGTCGG
CGATATAGGCGCCAGCAACCGCACCTGTGGCGCCGGTGATGCCGGCCACGATGCGTCCGGCGTAGAGGAT
CGAGATCTCGATCCCGCGAAATTAATACGACTCACTATAGGGGAATTGTGAGCGGATAACAATTCCCCTC
TAGAAATAATTTTGTTTAACTTTAAGAAGGAGATATACCATGGCACATCACCATCACCATCACATGTCCC
CTATACTAGGTTATTGGAAAATTAAGGGCCTTGTGCAACCCACTCGACTTCTTTTGGAATATCTTGAAGA
AAAATATGAAGAGCATTTGTATGAGCGCGATGAAGGTGATAAATGGCGAAACAAAAAGTTTGAATTGGGT
TTGGAGTTTCCCAATCTTCCTTATTATATTGATGGTGATGTTAAATTAACACAGTCTATGGCCATCATAC
GTTATATAGCTGACAAGCACAACATGTTGGGTGGTTGTCCAAAAGAGCGTGCAGAGATTTCAATGCTTGA
AGGAGCGGTTTTGGATATTAGATACGGTGTTTCGAGAATTGCATATAGTAAAGACTTTGAAACTCTCAAA
GTTGATTTTCTTAGCAAGCTACCTGAAATGCTGAAAATGTTCGAAGATCGTTTATGTCATAAAACATATT
TAAATGGTGATCATGTAACCCATCCTGACTTCATGTTGTATGACGCTCTTGATGTTGTTTTATACATGGA
CCCAATGTGCCTGGATGCGTTCCCAAAATTAGTTTGTTTTAAAAAACGTATTGAAGCTATCCCACAAATT
GATAAGTACTTGAAATCCAGCAAGTATATAGCATGGCCTTTGCAGGGCTGGCAAGCCACGTTTGGTGGTG
GCGACCATCCTCCAAAATCGGATCTGAGCAGCGGTCTGGAAGTTCTGTTTCAGGGCCCGTCGTCCTTGGC
GTCGGCGGCTGCTTCGGGGGGGCTTTTGAAGCGGAGAGACCGGAGAATCCTTTCCGGGAGCTGCCCGGAT
CCGAAGTGTCAGGCGCGTCTATTTTTCCCGGCCTCCGGTTCTGTCAGCATCGAGTGTACCGAGTGCGGCC
AGCGGCACGAGCAGCAACAGCTGCTGGGGGTTGAGGAGGTGACCGACCCGGACGTAGTGCTACACAACCT
GCTGCGGAACGCGCTGCTCGGGGTTACGGGGGCACCCAAGAAGAACACGGAACTGGTAAAGGTGATGGGC
CTTTCCAACTATCACTGCAAATTGTTGTCGCCCATATTAGCTCGCTATGGAATGGACAAACAGACAGGCC
GGGCCAAGCTTCTCCGGGACATGAACCAGGGCGAACTGTTCGATTGCGCCTTACTGGGTGACCGCGCCTT
CCTCATAGAACCAGAGCATGTTAACACTGTGGGCTATGGCAAGGACCGCTCCGGAAGCCTCCTGTATTTG
CATGACACTCTGGAGGACATTAAGCGGGCCAATAAAAGCCAGGAATGTCTCATTCCAGTGCATGTGGACG
GGGATGGACACTGCTTGGTGCATGCTGTGTCTCGGGCTCTAGTAGGCCGAGAGCTCTTCTGGCATGCCTT
AAGAGAGAATCTTAAACAGCACTTTCAGCAGCACCTGGCCCGATATCAAGCTCTGTTCCATGACTTCATT
GATGCTGCTGAGTGGGAGGACATTATCAATGAGTGTGACCCTCTGTTTGTACCACCTGAGGGTGTTCCCT
TGGGCCTGAGGAATATCCACATATTTGGTCTTGCCAATGTGCTACATCGTCCTATTATTCTGTTAGATTC
CCTCAGTGGCATGAGAAGCTCTGGTGATTATTCAGCCACCTTTCTACCTGGGCTCATCCCTGCAGAGAAG
TGCACTGGGAAAGATGGTCATTTGAACAAACCAATCTGTATTGCATGGAGCAGCTCCGGTAGAAACCATT
ATATCCCCTTGGTAGGCATAAAAGGGGCTGCTTTGCCCAAACTGCCTATGAATTTGCTTCCTAAAGCATG
GGGTGTGCCTCAGGACCTTATTAAAAAGTACATAAAACTTGAAGAGGATGGTGGTTGTGTTATTGGAGGT
GACAGAAGTTTGCAAGATAAATACTTACTTAGGCTTGTTGCTGCTATGGAAGAAGTCTTTATGGACAAAC
ATGGTATCCATCCTAGTTTGGTTGCTGATGTCCATCAGTATTTCTACAGAAGGACTGGAGTGATAGGAGT
TCAGCCTGAGGAAGTCACAGCAGCTGCTAAAAAAGCAGTAATGGATAATCGCCTTCACAAATGTTTGCTC
TGTGGTGCCCTTTCTGAACTTCATGTTCCTCCAGAGTGGTTGGCTCCTGGAGGGAAATTGTATAACCTGG
CAAAAAGTACTCATGGACAGCTGAGGACTGACAAAAATTACAGCTTTCCCTTGAACAATTTGGTTTGCTC
ATATGATTCAGTGAAAGATGTTCTGGTACCAGACTATGGAATGAGTAACCTAACAGCTTGTAATTGGTGC
CATGGCACATCTGTGCGAAAGGTCAGAGGAGATGGGTCTATTGTGTATTTGGATGGAGACTAAAGCTTTC
TAGACCATTTAAACACCACCACCACCACCACTGAGATCCGGCTGCTAACAAAGCCCGAAAGGAAGCTGAG
TTGGCTGCTGCCACCGCTGAGCAATAACTAGCATAACCCCTTGGGGCCTCTAAACGGGTCTTGAGGGGTT
TTTTGCTGAAAGGAGGAACTATATCCGGAT
