>Addgene plasmid #61583 | pOPINK-VCPIP (OTU, aa 25-561) | addgene partial sequence | sequence record 132613 | T7 5'-TAATACGACTCACTATAGGG-3'
ATTTTGTTTAACTTTAAGAAGGAGATATACCATGGCACATCACCATCACCATCACATGTCCCCTATACTA
GGTTATTGGAAAATTAAGGGCCTTGTGCAACCCACTCGACTTCTTTTGGAATATCTTGAAGAAAAATATG
AAGAGCATTTGTATGAGCGCGATGAAGGTGATAAATGGCGAAACAAAAAGTTTGAATTGGGTTTGGAGTT
TCCCAATCTTCCTTATTATATTGATGGTGATGTTAAATTAACACAGTCTATGGCCATCATACGTTATATA
GCTGACAAGCACAACATGTTGGGTGGTTGTCCAAAAGAGCGTGCAGAGATTTCAATGCTTGAAGGAGCGG
TTTTGGATATTAGATACGGTGTTTCGAGAATTGCATATAGTAAAGACTTTGAAACTCTCAAAGTTGATTT
TCTTAGCAAGCTACCTGAAATGCTGAAAATGTTCGAAGATCGTTTATGTCATAAAACATATTTAAATGGT
GATCATGTAACCCATCCTGACTTCATGTTGTATGACGCTCTTGATGTTGTTTTATACATGGACCCAATGT
GCCTGGATGCGTTCCCAAAATTAGTTTGTTTTAAAAAACGTATTGAAGCTATCCCACAAATTGATAAGTA
CTTGAAATCCAGCAAGTATATAGCATGGCCTTTGCAGGGCTGGCAAGCCACGTTTGGTGGTGGCGACCAT
CCTCCAAAATCGGATCTGAGCAGCGGTCTGGAAGTTCTGTTTCAGGGCCCGTCGTCCTTGGCGTCGGCGG
CTGCTTCGGGGGGGCTTTTGAAGCGGAGAGACCGGAGAATCCTTTCCGGGAGCTGCCCGGATCCGAAGTG
TCAGGCGCGTCTATTTTTCCCGGCCTCCGGTTCTGTCAGCATCGAGTGTACCGAGTGCGGCCAGCGGCAC
GAGCAGCAACAGCTGCTGG
