>Addgene plasmid #61583 | pOPINK-VCPIP (OTU, aa 25-561) | addgene partial sequence | sequence record 132614 | T7term 5'-GCTAGTTATTGCTCAGCGG-3'
CAGCCGGATCTCAGTGGTGGTGGTGGTGGTGTTTAAATGGTCTAGAAAGCTTTAGTCTCCATCCAAATAC
ACAATAGACCCATCTCCTCTGACCTTTCGCACAGATGTGCCATGGCACCAATTACAAGCTGTTAGGTTAC
TCATTCCATAGTCTGGTACCAGAACATCTTTCACTGAATCATATGAGCAAACCAAATTGTTCAAGGGAAA
GCTGTAATTTTTGTCAGTCCTCAGCTGTCCATGAGTACTTTTTGCCAGGTTATACAATTTCCCTCCAGGA
GCCAACCACTCTGGAGGAACATGAAGTTCAGAAAGGGCACCACAGAGCAAACATTTGTGAAGGCGATTAT
CCATTACTGCTTTTTTAGCAGCTGCTGTGACTTCCTCAGGCTGAACTCCTATCACTCCAGTCCTTCTGTA
GAAATACTGATGGACATCAGCAACCAAACTAGGATGGATACCATGTTTGTCCATAAAGACTTCTTCCATA
GCAGCAACAAGCCTAAGTAAGTATTTATCTTGCAAACTTCTGTCACCTCCAATAACACAACCACCATCCT
CTTCAAGTTTTATGTACTTTTTAATAAGGTCCTGAGGCACACCCCATGCTTTAGGAAGCAAATTCATAGG
CAGTTTGGGCAAAGCAGCCCCTTTTATGCCTACCAAGGGGATATAATGGTTTCTACCGGAGCTGCTCCAT
GCAATACAGATTGGTTTGTTCAAATGACCATCTTTCCCAGTGCACTTCTCTGCAGGGATGAGCCCAGGTA
GAAAGGTGGCTGAATAATCACCAGAGCTTCTCATGCCACTGAGGGAATCTAACAGAATAATAGGACGATG
TAGCACATTGGCAAGACCAAATATGTGGATATTCCTCAGGCCCAAGGGAACACCCTCAGGTGGTACAAAC
AGAGGGTCACACTCATTGATAATGTCCTC
